>Addgene plasmid #43556 | III-CCAC | depositor partial sequence | sequence record 58821 | III-CCAC sequence 426 bps
CGTCTCGGCTCACCCCAGAGCAGGTCGTGGCGATCGCAAGCCACGACGGAGGAAAGCAAGCCTTGGAAAC
AGTACAGAGGCTGTTGCCTGTGCTGTGCCAAGCGCACGGACTCACCCCAGAGCAGGTCGTGGCGATCGCA
AGCCACGACGGAGGAAAGCAAGCCTTGGAAACAGTACAGAGGCTGTTGCCTGTGCTGTGCCAAGCGCACG
GCCTCACCCCAGAGCAGGTCGTGGCAATCGCCTCCAACATTGGCGGGAAACAGGCACTCGAGACTGTCCA
GCGCCTGCTTCCCGTGCTGTGCCAAGCGCACGGATTAACCCCAGAGCAGGTCGTGGCGATCGCAAGCCAC
GACGGAGGAAAGCAAGCCTTGGAAACAGTACAGAGGCTGTTGCCTGTGCTGTGCCAAGCGCACGGACTCA
GAGACG
