>Addgene plasmid #43556 | III-CCAC | addgene partial sequence | sequence record 61610 | M13-F20 5'-TGTAAAACGACGGCCAGT-3'
TTGGGCGATTGGGCCTCTGATGCATGCTCGAGCGGCCGCCAGTGTGATGGATATCTGCAGAATTCGCCCT
TGATGCCGTCCTAGCGCGTCTCGGCTCACCCCAGAGCAGGTCGTGGCGATCGCAAGCCACGACGGAGGAA
AGCAAGCCTTGGAAACAGTACAGAGGCTGTTGCCTGTGCTGTGCCAAGCGCACGGACTCACCCCAGAGCA
GGTCGTGGCGATCGCAAGCCACGACGGAGGAAAGCAAGCCTTGGAAACAGTACAGAGGCTGTTGCCTGTG
CTGTGCCAAGCGCACGGCCTCACCCCAGAGCAGGTCGTGGCAATCGCCTCCAACATTGGCGGGAAACAGG
CACTCGAGACTGTCCAGCGCCTGCTTCCCGTGCTGTGCCAAGCGCACGGATTAACCCCAGAGCAGGTCGT
GGCGATCGCAAGCCACGACGGAGGAAAGCAAGCCTTGGAAACAGTACAGAGGCTGTTGCCTGTGCTGTGC
CAAGCGCACGGACTCAGAGACGTGGGCACAGGAAAGATACTTAAGGGCGAATTCCAGCACACTGGCGGCC
GTTACTAGTGGATCCGAGCTCGGTACCAAGCTTGATGCATAGCTTGAGTATTCTATAGTGTCACCTAAAT
AGCTTGGCGTAATCATGGTCATAGCTGTTTCCTGTGTGAAATTGTTATCCGCTCACAATTCCACACAACA
TACGAGCCGGAAGCATAAAGTGTAAAGCCTGGGGTGCCTAATGAGTGAGCTAACTCACATTAATTGCGTT
GCGCTCACTGCCCGCTTTCCAGTCGGGAAACCTGTCGTGCCAGCTGCATTAATGAATCGGCCAACGCGCG
GGGAGAGGCGGTTTGCGTATTGGGCGCTCTTCCGCTTCCTCGCTCACTGACTCGCTGCGCTCGGTCGTTC
GGCTGCGGCGAGCGGTATCAGCTCACTCAAGC
