[The description below was written by a language model from this plasmid's Addgene catalogue record.]
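Description:
III-CCAC is a bacterial cloning plasmid built on the commercial pCRII-TOPO backbone (about 4 kb without insert), into which a 426 bp synthetic fragment was introduced by TOPO cloning. It is a high-copy plasmid maintained in E. coli and carries both ampicillin and kanamycin resistance, as is standard for this backbone, so either or both drugs can be used for selection. The insert lies between the T7 and M13 reverse priming sites of the vector, which are the recorded sequencing primers. No feature table accompanies the record, so the exact arrangement of elements within the insert and backbone is not documented here.

The record describes the insert only by its name and as synthetic, but the associated publication concerns a TALEN genome-editing system for generating human stem cell-based disease models. In that context, the name most plausibly denotes a pre-assembled block of four TAL effector repeat modules recognising the bases C, C, A and C, with "III" indicating the position of that block within the ordered repeat array; the insert size is consistent with roughly four repeats of about 34 amino acids each. This interpretation is inferred from the name, size and publication, since the record does not state it explicitly. There is no promoter driving expression of the insert in a target cell, no tag and no reporter listed. The plasmid appears to serve as a storage and source vector, one member of a library of repeat-module parts that would be excised or amplified and joined with other blocks into a TALEN expression backbone to build a nuclease with a chosen DNA-binding specificity.
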