Addgene plasmid #43556: III-CCAC
Depositing lab: Chad Cowan & Kiran Musunuru. Depositing organization: Harvard University. Publication: A TALEN Genome-Editing System for Generating Human Stem Cell-Based Disease Models. Ding Q, Lee YK, Schaefer EA, Peters DT, Veres A, Kim K, Kuperwasser N, Motola DL, Meissner TB, Hendriks WT, Trevisan M, Gupta RM, Moisan A, Banks E, Friesen M, Schinzel RT, Xia F, Tang A, Xia Y, Figueroa E, Wann A, Ahfeldt T, Daheron L, Zhang F, Rubin LL, Peng LF, Chung RT, Musunuru K, Cowan CA. Cell Stem Cell. 2012 Dec 12. pii: S1934-5909(12)00645-5. doi: 10.1016/j.stem.2012.11.011. PubMed 23246482.
Backbone
  Vector backbone: pCRII-TOPO
  Backbone manufacturer: Invitrogen
  Backbone size w/o insert (bp): 3973
  Vector type: Bacterial Cloning
Growth in bacteria
  Bacterial resistance: Ampicillin and Kanamycin, 100 & 50 μg/mL
  Growth temperature: 37°C
  Growth strain: Top10
  Copy number: High Copy
Gene/Insert
  Gene/Insert name: III-CCAC
  Species: Synthetic
  Insert size (bp): 426
  Cloning method: TOPO Cloning
  Sequencing primers: 5′ T7; 3′ M13-rev
Terms and licenses: Academic/Nonprofit Terms; Industry Terms: Not Available to Industry
How to cite: III-CCAC was a gift from Chad Cowan & Kiran Musunuru (Addgene plasmid # 43556 ; http://n2t.net/addgene:43556 ; RRID:Addgene_43556)
